>Addgene plasmid #168748 | pDONR223 HCoV-229E N_nostop | depositor partial sequence | sequence record 326957 | Inserted CDS without stop codon
ATGGCTACAGTCAAATGGGCTGATGCATCTGAACCACAACGTGGTCGTCAGGGTAGAATACCTTATTCTC
TTTATAGCCCTTTGCTTGTTGATAGTGAACAACCTTGGAAGGTGATACCTCGTAATTTGGTACCCATCAA
CAAGAAAGACAAAAATAAGCTTATAGGCTATTGGAATGTTCAAAAACGTTTCAGAACTAGAAAGGGCAAA
CGGGTGGATTTGTCACCCAAGCTGCATTTTTATTATCTTGGCACAGGACCCCATAAAGATGCAAAATTTA
GAGAGCGTGTTGAAGGTGTCGTCTGGGTTGCTGTTGATGGTGCTAAAACTGAACCTACAGGTTACGGTGT
TAGGCGCAAGAATTCAGAACCAGAGATACCACACTTCAATCAAAAGCTCCCAAATGGTGTTACTGTTGTT
GAAGAACCTGACTCCCGTGCTCCTTCCCGGTCTCAGTCGAGGTCGCAGAGTCGCGGTCGTGGTGAATCCA
AACCTCAATCTCGGAATCCTTCAAGTGACAGAAACCATAACAGTCAGGATGACATCATGAAGGCAGTTGC
TGCGGCTCTTAAATCTTTAGGTTTTGACAAGCCTCAGGAAAAAGATAAAAAGTCAGCGAAAACGGGTACT
CCTAAGCCTTCTCGTAATCAGAGTCCTGCTTCTTCTCAAACTTCTGCCAAGAGTCTTGCTCGTTCTCAGA
GTTCTGAAACAAAAGAACAAAAGCATGAAATGCAAAAGCCACGGTGGAAAAGACAGCCTAATGATGATGT
GACATCTAATGTCACACAATGTTTTGGCCCCAGAGACCTTGACCACAACTTTGGAAGTGCAGGTGTTGTG
GCCAATGGTGTTAAAGCTAAAGGCTATCCACAATTTGCTGAGCTTGTGCCGTCAACAGCTGCTATGCTGT
TTGATAGTCACATTGTTTCCAAAGAGTCAGGCAACACTGTGGTCTTGACTTTCACTACTAGAGTGACTGT
GCCCAAAGACCATCCACACTTGGGTAAGTTTCTTGAGGAGTTAAATGCATTCACTAGAGAAATGCAACAA
CATCCTCTTCTTAACCCTAGTGCACTAGAATTCAACCCATCTCAAACTTCACCTGCAACTGCTGAACCAG
TGCGTGATGAAGTTTCTATTGAAACTGACATAATTGATGAAGTAAACTAA
