[The description below was written by a language model from this plasmid's Addgene catalogue record.]
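Description:
pDONR223 HCoV-229E N_nostop is a Gateway Entry clone built on the pDONR223 donor backbone (about 5 kb without insert) and carrying the nucleocapsid (N) open reading frame of human coronavirus 229E, an insert of roughly 1.2 kb. It is a bacterial cloning plasmid, propagated in standard E. coli cloning strains such as DH5alpha under spectinomycin selection. The record lists the copy number as unknown and does not name the origin of replication. No feature table is supplied, so individual elements cannot be confirmed. As a Gateway Entry clone made by recombinational cloning into a pDONR vector, the insert would be expected to sit between attL recombination sites, and the M13 forward and reverse primer sites listed for sequencing flank the cloned region.

The plasmid is not an expression construct. The record describes no promoter, tag or reporter driving the N coding sequence, and entry vectors of this type serve only as a shuttle. The "nostop" designation indicates that the native stop codon has been omitted, so after an LR recombination reaction into a destination vector the open reading frame can read through into a C-terminal fusion partner such as an epitope tag, fluorescent protein or assay domain supplied by that vector. The clone belongs to a collection of human coronavirus protein-coding sequences assembled as flexible, multipurpose Gateway Entry clones. Its typical use is therefore to transfer HCoV-229E N into whichever expression, interaction-mapping or localisation vectors a given experiment requires.
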