Addgene plasmid #168748: pDONR223 HCoV-229E N_nostop
Purpose: Gateway-compatible Entry vector
Depositing lab: Fritz Roth. Depositing organization: Sinai Health System. Publication: A resource of human coronavirus protein-coding sequences in a flexible, multipurpose Gateway Entry clone collection. Weller B, Lin CW, Pogoutse O, Sauer M, Marin-de la Rosa N, Strobel A, Young V, Knapp JJ, Rayhan A, Falter C, Kim DK, Roth FP, Falter-Braun P. G3 (Bethesda). 2023 Jul 5;13(7):jkad105. doi: 10.1093/g3journal/jkad105. PubMed 37267226.
Backbone
  Vector backbone: pDONR223
  Backbone manufacturer: Rual et al, Genome Res. 14:2128-2135, 2004.
  Backbone size w/o insert (bp): 5005
  Vector type: Other
Growth in bacteria
  Bacterial resistance: Spectinomycin, 50 μg/mL
  Growth temperature: 37°C
  Growth strain: DH5alpha
  Copy number: Unknown
Gene/Insert
  Gene/Insert name: N
  Species: Other
  Insert size (bp): 1170
  Entrez Gene: N (a.k.a. HCoV229Egp7)
  Cloning method: Gateway Cloning
  Sequencing primers: 5′ m13-For; 3′ m13-Rev
Resource information
  A portion of this plasmid was derived from a plasmid made by: Falter-Braun Lab
Terms and licenses: Academic/Nonprofit Terms; Industry Terms
How to cite: pDONR223 HCoV-229E N_nostop was a gift from Fritz Roth (Addgene plasmid # 168748 ; http://n2t.net/addgene:168748 ; RRID:Addgene_168748)
